Addgene plasmid #187957: pSLPB2B-FKBP12_F36V-KRAB-SpdCas9-tagBFP-PGK-Blasticidin
Purpose: FKBP12 (F36V mutant) degron-tagged KRAB-dCas9 fused with tagBFP, expressed under EF1-alpha promoter in a piggyBac plasmid. Expresses Blasticidin resistance under PGK promoter.
Depositing lab: Edda Schulz. Depositing organization: Max Planck Institute for Molecular Genetics. Publication: CasTuner is a degron and CRISPR/Cas-based toolkit for analog tuning of endogenous gene expression. Noviello G, Gjaltema RAF, Schulz EG. Nat Commun. 2023 Jun 3;14(1):3225. doi: 10.1038/s41467-023-38909-4. PubMed 37270532.
Backbone
  Vector backbone: pSLPB2-FKBP_F36V-SpdCas9-tagBFP-PGK-Blasticidin
  Backbone size w/o insert (bp): 11406
  Total vector size (bp): 11230
  Vector type: Mammalian Expression, CRISPR, Synthetic Biology
  Selectable markers: Blasticidin
Growth in bacteria
  Bacterial resistance: Ampicillin, 100 μg/mL
  Growth temperature: 37°C
  Growth strain: NEB Stable
  Copy number: High Copy
Gene/Insert
  Gene/Insert name: FKBP12_F36V-KRAB-SpdCas9-tagBFP (alt names: S. pyogenes Cas9 (D10A; N863A); FKBP12 (F36V mutant); KRAB domain)
  Species: H. sapiens (human), Synthetic; S. pyogenes
  Tag / fusion protein: GGS (C terminal on insert)
  Cloning method: Gibson Cloning
  Sequencing primers: 5′ GGAGGAGGTGGAAGCGGA; 3′ GGGCTCTTCTCCCTTCTCCA
Resource information
  A portion of this plasmid was derived from a plasmid made by: The KRAB domain was amplified from pHR-SFFV-KRAB-dCas9-P2A-mCherry from Jonathan Weissman lab (Addgene plasmid # 60954 ; http://n2t.net/addgene:60954 ; RRID:Addgene_60954)
Terms and licenses: Academic/Nonprofit Terms; Industry Terms: Not Available to Industry
Depositor comments: Please visit https://www.biorxiv.org/content/10.1101/2022.10.05.511019v1 for bioRxiv preprint.
How to cite: pSLPB2B-FKBP12_F36V-KRAB-SpdCas9-tagBFP-PGK-Blasticidin was a gift from Edda Schulz (Addgene plasmid # 187957 ; http://n2t.net/addgene:187957 ; RRID:Addgene_187957)
