[The description below was written by a language model from this plasmid's Addgene catalogue record and pLannotate feature annotations shown in this document.]
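Description:
pSLPB2B-FKBP12_F36V-KRAB-SpdCas9-tagBFP-PGK-Blasticidin is a piggyBac-based mammalian expression plasmid for tunable CRISPR interference. It is intended for stable genomic integration by piggyBac transposition, although the automated feature table does not annotate the transposon terminal repeats, so their positions cannot be confirmed from this record. In bacteria it is maintained through a high-copy ColE1/pUC-type origin with ampicillin resistance. The backbone also carries an f1 origin, lac promoter/operator and lacZα remnants, and flanking T3 and T7 promoters typical of a Bluescript-style cloning vector.

The main cassette is driven by an EF-1α core promoter followed by an HTLV-1 5' LTR fragment, a composite arrangement commonly used to boost expression. It encodes a single fusion protein: the F36V mutant of FKBP12 at the N-terminus, then the KRAB repression domain of human ZNF10, then catalytically dead S. pyogenes Cas9 (D10A; N863A per the catalogue), and finally TagBFP, terminated by a bGH polyadenylation signal. The record lists a GGS linker, and a short His-like stretch is detected between Cas9 and TagBFP. The circular sequence is numbered so that this reading frame runs across the origin of the map. Downstream, a mouse PGK promoter drives blasticidin S deaminase followed by a WPRE, allowing selection of integrants.

FKBP12 F36V acts as a degron tag that binds synthetic ligands not recognised by the wild-type protein, so repressor abundance can be adjusted by ligand dose, while TagBFP reports fusion protein levels. No guide RNA cassette is annotated, so guides must be supplied separately. The construct belongs to the CasTuner toolkit for analog tuning of endogenous gene expression.
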