Features (pLannotate 1.2.2; 22 found; start..end, strand, type, name):
     46..4146    +  CDS            Cas9: Cas9 (Csn1) endonuclease from the Streptococcus pyogenes Type II CRISPR/Cas system generates RNA-guided double strand breaks in DNA
   4168..4185    +  CDS            9xHis (fragment): 9xHis affinity tag
   4240..4938    +  CDS            TagBFP: TagBFP is a basic (constitutively fluorescent) blue fluorescent protein published in 2008, derived from Entacmaea quadricolor. It is reported to be a very rapidly-maturing monomer with very low acid sensitivity.
   4956..5180    +  polyA_signal   bGH poly(A) signal: bovine growth hormone polyadenylation signal
   5178..5598    +  promoter       PGK promoter (fragment): mouse phosphoglycerate kinase 1 promoter
   5606..6004    +  CDS            BSD: blasticidin S deaminase; Aspergillus terreus BSD; confers resistance to blasticidin
   6005..6593    +  misc_feature   WPRE: woodchuck hepatitis virus posttranscriptional regulatory element
   6868..6886    -  promoter       T3 promoter: promoter for bacteriophage T3 RNA polymerase
   6929..6951    -  protein_bind   lac operator (fragment): The lac repressor binds to the lac operator to inhibit transcription in E. coli. This inhibition can be relieved by adding lactose or isopropyl-β-D-thiogalactopyranoside (IPTG). lac repressor encoded by lacI
   6955..6985    -  promoter       lac promoter: promoter for the E. coli lac operon
   7000..7021    -  protein_bind   CAP binding site: CAP binding activates transcription in the presence of cAMP. E. coli catabolite activator protein
   7034..7126    -  CDS            lacI (fragment): lac repressor; lacI; The lac repressor binds to the lac operator to inhibit transcription in E. coli. This inhibition can be relieved by adding lactose or isopropyl-β-D-thiogalactopyranoside (IPTG).
   7309..7897    -  rep_origin     ori: high-copy-number ColE1/pMB1/pBR322/pUC origin of replication
   8068..8928    -  CDS            AmpR: β-lactamase; bla; confers resistance to ampicillin, carbenicillin, and related antibiotics
   8929..9033    -  promoter       AmpR promoter: bla
   9086..9514    -  rep_origin     f1 ori (sequence partly withheld): f1 bacteriophage origin of replication; arrow indicates direction of (+) strand synthesis
   9519..9674    -  CDS            lacZα (fragment): LacZα fragment of β-galactosidase; lacZ fragment
   9682..9700    +  promoter       T7 promoter: promoter for bacteriophage T7 RNA polymerase
  10072..10283   +  promoter       EF-1α core promoter: core promoter for human elongation factor EF-1α
  10296..10564   +  LTR            5' LTR (truncated): truncated 5' long terminal repeat (LTR) from human T-cell leukemia virus (HTLV) type 1
  10646..10966   +  CDS            DmrB: F36V mutant of FK506-binding protein FKBP12 binds synthetic ligands that do not bind wild-type FKBP
  11042..11227   +  CDS            KRAB: Krüppel-associated box (KRAB) transcriptional repression domain from the human zinc finger protein ZNF10 (Margolin et al., 1994)
>Addgene plasmid #187957 | pSLPB2B-FKBP12_F36V-KRAB-SpdCas9-tagBFP-PGK-Blasticidin | addgene full sequence | sequence record 373706 | Addgene NGS Result
GGCGGATCTGGAGGTAGTGGTGGATCTGGAGGTTCTGGTGGCTCCGACAAGAAGTACAGCATCGGCCTGG
CCATCGGCACCAACTCTGTGGGCTGGGCCGTGATCACCGACGAGTACAAGGTGCCCAGCAAGAAATTCAA
GGTGCTGGGCAACACCGACCGGCACAGCATCAAGAAGAACCTGATCGGCGCCCTGCTGTTCGACAGCGGA
GAAACAGCCGAGGCCACCCGGCTGAAGAGAACCGCCAGAAGAAGATACACCAGACGGAAGAACCGGATCT
GCTATCTGCAAGAGATCTTCAGCAACGAGATGGCCAAGGTGGACGACAGCTTCTTCCACAGACTGGAAGA
GTCCTTCCTGGTGGAAGAGGATAAGAAGCACGAGCGGCACCCCATCTTCGGCAACATCGTGGACGAGGTG
GCCTACCACGAGAAGTACCCCACCATCTACCACCTGAGAAAGAAACTGGTGGACAGCACCGACAAGGCCG
ACCTGCGGCTGATCTATCTGGCCCTGGCCCACATGATCAAGTTCCGGGGCCACTTCCTGATCGAGGGCGA
CCTGAACCCCGACAACAGCGACGTGGACAAGCTGTTCATCCAGCTGGTGCAGACCTACAACCAGCTGTTC
GAGGAAAACCCCATCAACGCCAGCGGCGTGGACGCCAAGGCCATCCTGTCTGCCAGACTGAGCAAGAGCA
GACGGCTGGAAAATCTGATCGCCCAGCTGCCCGGCGAGAAGAAGAATGGCCTGTTCGGCAACCTGATTGC
CCTGAGCCTGGGCCTGACCCCCAACTTCAAGAGCAACTTCGACCTGGCCGAGGATGCCAAACTGCAGCTG
AGCAAGGACACCTACGACGACGACCTGGACAACCTGCTGGCCCAGATCGGCGACCAGTACGCCGACCTGT
TTCTGGCCGCCAAGAACCTGTCCGACGCCATCCTGCTGAGCGACATCCTGAGAGTGAACACCGAGATCAC
CAAGGCCCCCCTGAGCGCCTCTATGATCAAGAGATACGACGAGCACCACCAGGACCTGACCCTGCTGAAA
GCTCTCGTGCGGCAGCAGCTGCCTGAGAAGTACAAAGAGATTTTCTTCGACCAGAGCAAGAACGGCTACG
CCGGCTACATCGATGGCGGAGCCAGCCAGGAAGAGTTCTACAAGTTCATCAAGCCCATCCTGGAAAAGAT
GGACGGCACCGAGGAACTGCTCGTGAAGCTGAACAGAGAGGACCTGCTGCGGAAGCAGCGGACCTTCGAC
AACGGCAGCATCCCCCACCAGATCCACCTGGGAGAGCTGCACGCCATTCTGCGGCGGCAGGAAGATTTTT
ACCCATTCCTGAAGGACAACCGGGAAAAGATCGAGAAGATCCTGACCTTCCGCATCCCCTACTACGTGGG
CCCTCTGGCCAGGGGAAACAGCAGATTCGCCTGGATGACCAGAAAGAGCGAGGAAACCATCACCCCCTGG
AACTTCGAGGAAGTGGTGGACAAGGGCGCCAGCGCCCAGAGCTTCATCGAGCGGATGACCAACTTCGATA
AGAACCTGCCCAACGAGAAGGTGCTGCCCAAGCACAGCCTGCTGTACGAGTACTTCACCGTGTACAACGA
GCTGACCAAAGTGAAATACGTGACCGAGGGAATGAGAAAGCCCGCCTTCCTGAGCGGCGAGCAGAAAAAA
GCCATCGTGGACCTGCTGTTCAAGACCAACCGGAAAGTGACCGTGAAGCAGCTGAAAGAGGACTACTTCA
AGAAAATCGAGTGCTTCGACTCCGTGGAAATCTCCGGCGTGGAAGATCGGTTCAACGCCTCCCTGGGCAC
ATACCACGATCTGCTGAAAATTATCAAGGACAAGGACTTCCTGGACAATGAGGAAAACGAGGACATTCTG
GAAGATATCGTGCTGACCCTGACACTGTTTGAGGACAGAGAGATGATCGAGGAACGGCTGAAAACCTATG
CCCACCTGTTCGACGACAAAGTGATGAAGCAGCTGAAGCGGCGGAGATACACCGGCTGGGGCAGGCTGAG
CCGGAAGCTGATCAACGGCATCCGGGACAAGCAGTCCGGCAAGACAATCCTGGATTTCCTGAAGTCCGAC
GGCTTCGCCAACAGAAACTTCATGCAGCTGATCCACGACGACAGCCTGACCTTTAAAGAGGACATCCAGA
AAGCCCAGGTGTCCGGCCAGGGCGATAGCCTGCACGAGCACATTGCCAATCTGGCCGGCAGCCCCGCCAT
TAAGAAGGGCATCCTGCAGACAGTGAAGGTGGTGGACGAGCTCGTGAAAGTGATGGGCCGGCACAAGCCC
GAGAACATCGTGATCGAAATGGCCAGAGAGAACCAGACCACCCAGAAGGGACAGAAGAACAGCCGCGAGA
GAATGAAGCGGATCGAAGAGGGCATCAAAGAGCTGGGCAGCCAGATCCTGAAAGAACACCCCGTGGAAAA
CACCCAGCTGCAGAACGAGAAGCTGTACCTGTACTACCTGCAGAATGGGCGGGATATGTACGTGGACCAG
GAACTGGACATCAACCGGCTGTCCGACTACGATGTGGACGCTATCGTGCCTCAGAGCTTTCTGAAGGACG
ACTCCATCGATAACAAAGTGCTGACTCGGAGCGACAAGAACCGGGGCAAGAGCGACAACGTGCCCTCCGA
AGAGGTCGTGAAGAAGATGAAGAACTACTGGCGCCAGCTGCTGAATGCCAAGCTGATTACCCAGAGGAAG
TTCGACAATCTGACCAAGGCCGAGAGAGGCGGCCTGAGCGAACTGGATAAGGCCGGCTTCATCAAGAGAC
AGCTGGTGGAAACCCGGCAGATCACAAAGCACGTGGCACAGATCCTGGACTCCCGGATGAACACTAAGTA
CGACGAGAACGACAAACTGATCCGGGAAGTGAAAGTGATCACCCTGAAGTCCAAGCTGGTGTCCGATTTC
CGGAAGGATTTCCAGTTTTACAAAGTGCGCGAGATCAACAACTACCACCACGCCCACGACGCCTACCTGA
ACGCCGTCGTGGGAACCGCCCTGATCAAAAAGTACCCTAAGCTGGAAAGCGAGTTCGTGTACGGCGACTA
CAAGGTGTACGACGTGCGGAAGATGATCGCCAAGAGCGAGCAGGAAATCGGCAAGGCTACCGCCAAGTAC
TTCTTCTACAGCAACATCATGAACTTTTTCAAGACCGAGATTACCCTGGCCAACGGCGAGATCCGGAAGC
GGCCTCTGATCGAGACAAACGGCGAAACAGGCGAGATCGTGTGGGATAAGGGCCGGGACTTTGCCACCGT
GCGGAAAGTGCTGTCTATGCCCCAAGTGAATATCGTGAAAAAGACCGAGGTGCAGACAGGCGGCTTCAGC
AAAGAGTCTATCCTGCCCAAGAGGAACAGCGACAAGCTGATCGCCAGAAAGAAGGACTGGGACCCTAAGA
AGTACGGCGGCTTCGACAGCCCCACCGTGGCCTATTCTGTGCTGGTGGTGGCCAAAGTGGAAAAGGGCAA
GTCCAAGAAACTGAAGAGTGTGAAAGAGCTGCTGGGGATCACCATCATGGAAAGAAGCAGCTTCGAGAAG
AATCCCATCGACTTTCTGGAAGCCAAGGGCTACAAAGAAGTGAAAAAGGACCTGATCATCAAGCTGCCTA
AGTACTCCCTGTTCGAGCTGGAAAACGGCCGGAAGAGAATGCTGGCCTCTGCCGGCGAACTGCAGAAGGG
AAACGAACTGGCCCTGCCCTCCAAATATGTGAACTTCCTGTACCTGGCCAGCCACTATGAGAAGCTGAAG
GGCTCCCCCGAGGATAATGAGCAGAAACAGCTGTTTGTGGAACAGCACAAACACTACCTGGACGAGATCA
TCGAGCAGATCAGCGAGTTCTCCAAGAGAGTGATCCTGGCCGACGCTAATCTGGACAAGGTGCTGAGCGC
CTACAACAAGCACAGAGACAAGCCTATCAGAGAGCAGGCCGAGAATATCATCCACCTGTTTACCCTGACC
AATCTGGGAGCCCCTGCCGCCTTCAAGTACTTTGACACCACCATCGACCGGAAGAGGTACACCAGCACCA
AAGAGGTGCTGGACGCCACCCTGATCCACCAGAGCATCACCGGCCTGTACGAGACACGGATCGACCTGTC
TCAGCTGGGAGGCGACCCCAAGAAGAAGCGCAAGGTGCACCACCACCACCACCACGGAGGAGGTGGAAGC
GGAGGAGGAGGAAGCGGAGGAGGAGGTAGCTGGCGCGCCATGAGCGAGCTGATTAAGGAGAACATGCACA
TGAAGCTGTACATGGAGGGCACCGTGGACAACCATCACTTCAAGTGCACATCCGAGGGCGAAGGCAAGCC
CTACGAGGGCACCCAGACCATGAGAATCAAGGTGGTCGAGGGCGGCCCTCTCCCCTTCGCCTTCGACATC
CTGGCTACTAGCTTCCTCTACGGCAGCAAGACCTTCATCAACCACACCCAGGGCATCCCCGACTTCTTCA
AGCAGTCCTTCCCTGAGGGCTTCACATGGGAGAGAGTCACCACATACGAAGACGGGGGCGTGCTGACCGC
TACCCAGGACACCAGCCTCCAGGACGGCTGCCTCATCTACAACGTCAAGATCAGAGGGGTGAACTTCACA
TCCAACGGCCCTGTGATGCAGAAGAAAACACTCGGCTGGGAGGCCTTCACCGAGACGCTGTACCCCGCTG
ACGGCGGCCTGGAAGGCAGAAACGACATGGCCCTGAAGCTCGTGGGCGGGAGCCATCTGATCGCAAACAT
CAAGACCACATATAGATCCAAGAAACCCGCTAAGAACCTCAAGATGCCTGGCGTCTACTATGTGGACTAC
AGACTGGAAAGAATCAAGGAGGCCAACAACGAGACCTACGTCGAGCAGCACGAGGTGGCAGTGGCCAGAT
ACTGCGACCTCCCTAGCAAACTGGGGCACAAGCTTAATTAGCCATGGATTAACGACTGTGCCTTCTAGTT
GCCAGCCATCTGTTGTTTGCCCCTCCCCCGTGCCTTCCTTGACCCTGGAAGGTGCCACTCCCACTGTCCT
TTCCTAATAAAATGAGGAAATTGCATCGCATTGTCTGAGTAGGTGTCATTCTATTCTGGGGGGTGGGGTG
GGGCAGGACAGCAAGGGGGAGGATTGGGAAGACAATAGCAGGCATGCTGGGGATGCGGTGGGCTCTATGG
CCTCTGGCCTCGCACACATTCCACATCCACCGGTAGGCGCCAACCGGCTCCGTTCTTTGGTGGCCCCTTC
GCGCCACCTTCTACTCCTCCCCTAGTCAGGAAGTTCCCCCCCGCCCCGCAGCTCGCGTCGTGCAGGACGT
GACAAATGGAAGTAGCACGTCTCACTAGTCTCGTGCAGATGGACAGCACCGCTGAGCAATGGAAGCGGGT
AGGCCTTTGGGGCAGCGGCCAATAGCAGCTTTGCTCCTTCGCTTTCTGGGCTCAGAGGCTGGGAAGGGGT
GGGTCCGGGGGCGGGCTCAGGGGCGGGCTCAGGGGCGGGGCGGGCGCCCGAAGGTCCTCCGGAGGCCCGG
CATTCTGCACGCTTCAAAAGCGCACGTCTGCCGCGCTGTTCTCCTCTTCCTCATCTCCGGGCCTTTCGAC
CTGCAATGGCCAAGCCTTTGTCTCAAGAAGAATCCACCCTCATTGAAAGAGCAACGGCTACAATCAACAG
CATCCCCATCTCTGAAGACTACAGCGTCGCCAGCGCAGCTCTCTCTAGCGACGGCCGCATCTTCACTGGT
GTCAATGTATATCATTTTACTGGGGGACCTTGTGCAGAACTCGTGGTGCTGGGCACTGCTGCTGCTGCGG
CAGCTGGCAACCTGACTTGTATCGTCGCGATCGGAAATGAGAACAGGGGCATCTTGAGCCCCTGCGGACG
GTGCCGACAGGTGCTTCTCGATCTGCATCCTGGGATCAAAGCCATAGTGAAGGACAGTGATGGACAGCCG
ACGGCAGTTGGGATTCGTGAATTGCTGCCCTCTGGTTATGTGTGGGAGGGCTAAAATCAACCTCTGGATT
ACAAAATTTGTGAAAGATTGACTGGTATTCTTAACTATGTTGCTCCTTTTACGCTATGTGGATACGCTGC
TTTAATGCCTTTGTATCATGCTATTGCTTCCCGTATGGCTTTCATTTTCTCCTCCTTGTATAAATCCTGG
TTGCTGTCTCTTTATGAGGAGTTGTGGCCCGTTGTCAGGCAACGTGGCGTGGTGTGCACTGTGTTTGCTG
ACGCAACCCCCACTGGTTGGGGCATTGCCACCACCTGTCAGCTCCTTTCCGGGACTTTCGCTTTCCCCCT
CCCTATTGCCACGGCGGAACTCATCGCCGCCTGCCTTGCCCGCTGCTGGACAGGGGCTCGGCTGTTGGGC
ACTGACAATTCCGTGGTGTTGTCGGGGAAATCATCGTCCTTTCCTTGGCTGCTCGCCTGTGTTGCCACCT
GGATTCTGCGCGGGACGTCCTTCTGCTACGTCCCTTCGGCCCTCAATCCAGCGGACCTTCCTTCCCGCGG
CCTGCTGCCGGCTCTGCGGCCTCTTCCGCGTCTCCGCCTTCGCCCTCAGACGAGTCGGATCTCCCTTTGG
GCCGCCTCCCCGCCGGTACCTAAAAGTTTTGTTACTTTATAGAAGAAATTTTGAGTTTTTGTTTTTTTTT
AATAAATAAATAAACATAAATAAATTGTTTGTTGAATTTATTATTAGTATGTAAGTGTAAATATAATAAA
ACTTAATATCTATTCAAATTAATAAATAAACCTCGATATACAGACCGATAAAACACATGCGTCAATTTTA
CGCATGATTATCTTTAACGTACGTCACAATATGATTATCTTTCTAGGGTTAATCTAGTATTAATCCAGCT
TTTGTTCCCTTTAGTGAGGGTTAATTGCGCGCTTGGCGTAATCATGGTCATAGCTGTTTCCTGTGTGAAA
TTGTTATCCGCTCACAATTCCACACAACATACGAGCCGGAAGCATAAAGTGTAAAGCCTGGGGTGCCTAA
TGAGTGAGCTAACTCACATTAATTGCGTTGCGCTCACTGCCCGCTTTCCAGTCGGGAAACCTGTCGTGCC
AGCTGCATTAATGAATCGGCCAACGCGCGGGGAGAGGCGGTTTGCGTATTGGGCGCTCTTCCGCTTCCTC
GCTCACTGACTCGCTGCGCTCGGTCGTTCGGCTGCGGCGAGCGGTATCAGCTCACTCAAAGGCGGTAATA
CGGTTATCCACAGAATCAGGGGATAACGCAGGAAAGAACATGTGAGCAAAAGGCCAGCAAAAGGCCAGGA
ACCGTAAAAAGGCCGCGTTGCTGGCGTTTTTCCATAGGCTCCGCCCCCCTGACGAGCATCACAAAAATCG
ACGCTCAAGTCAGAGGTGGCGAAACCCGACAGGACTATAAAGATACCAGGCGTTTCCCCCTGGAAGCTCC
CTCGTGCGCTCTCCTGTTCCGACCCTGCCGCTTACCGGATACCTGTCCGCCTTTCTCCCTTCGGGAAGCG
TGGCGCTTTCTCATAGCTCACGCTGTAGGTATCTCAGTTCGGTGTAGGTCGTTCGCTCCAAGCTGGGCTG
TGTGCACGAACCCCCCGTTCAGCCCGACCGCTGCGCCTTATCCGGTAACTATCGTCTTGAGTCCAACCCG
GTAAGACACGACTTATCGCCACTGGCAGCAGCCACTGGTAACAGGATTAGCAGAGCGAGGTATGTAGGCG
GTGCTACAGAGTTCTTGAAGTGGTGGCCTAACTACGGCTACACTAGAAGAACAGTATTTGGTATCTGCGC
TCTGCTGAAGCCAGTTACCTTCGGAAAAAGAGTTGGTAGCTCTTGATCCGGCAAACAAACCACCGCTGGT
AGCGGTGGTTTTTTTGTTTGCAAGCAGCAGATTACGCGCAGAAAAAAAGGATCTCAAGAAGATCCTTTGA
TCTTTTCTACGGGGTCTGACGCTCAGTGGAACGAAAACTCACGTTAAGGGATTTTGGTCATGAGATTATC
AAAAAGGATCTTCACCTAGATCCTTTTAAATTAAAAATGAAGTTTTAAATCAATCTAAAGTATATATGAG
TAAACTTGGTCTGACAGTTACCAATGCTTAATCAGTGAGGCACCTATCTCAGCGATCTGTCTATTTCGTT
CATCCATAGTTGCCTGACTCCCCGTCGTGTAGATAACTACGATACGGGAGGGCTTACCATCTGGCCCCAG
TGCTGCAATGATACCGCGAGACCCACGCTCACCGGCTCCAGATTTATCAGCAATAAACCAGCCAGCCGGA
AGGGCCGAGCGCAGAAGTGGTCCTGCAACTTTATCCGCCTCCATCCAGTCTATTAATTGTTGCCGGGAAG
CTAGAGTAAGTAGTTCGCCAGTTAATAGTTTGCGCAACGTTGTTGCCATTGCTACAGGCATCGTGGTGTC
ACGCTCGTCGTTTGGTATGGCTTCATTCAGCTCCGGTTCCCAACGATCAAGGCGAGTTACATGATCCCCC
ATGTTGTGCAAAAAAGCGGTTAGCTCCTTCGGTCCTCCGATCGTTGTCAGAAGTAAGTTGGCCGCAGTGT
TATCACTCATGGTTATGGCAGCACTGCATAATTCTCTTACTGTCATGCCATCCGTAAGATGCTTTTCTGT
GACTGGTGAGTACTCAACCAAGTCATTCTGAGAATAGTGTATGCGGCGACCGAGTTGCTCTTGCCCGGCG
TCAATACGGGATAATACCGCGCCACATAGCAGAACTTTAAAAGTGCTCATCATTGGAAAACGTTCTTCGG
GGCGAAAACTCTCAAGGATCTTACCGCTGTTGAGATCCAGTTCGATGTAACCCACTCGTGCACCCAACTG
ATCTTCAGCATCTTTTACTTTCACCAGCGTTTCTGGGTGAGCAAAAACAGGAAGGCAAAATGCCGCAAAA
AAGGGAATAAGGGCGACACGGAAATGTTGAATACTCATACTCTTCCTTTTTCAATATTATTGAAGCATTT
ATCAGGGTTATTGTCTCATGAGCGGATACATATTTGAATGTATTTAGAAAAATAAACAAATAGGGGTTCC
GCGCACATTTCCCCGAAAAGTGCCACCTAAATTGTAAGCGTTAATATTTTGTTAAAATTCGCGTTAAATT
TTTGTTAAATCAGCTCATTTTTTAACCAATAGGCCGAAATCGGCAAAATCCCTTATAAATCAAAAGAATA
GACCGAGATAGGGTTGAGTGTTGTTCCAGTTTGGAACAAGAGTCCACTATTAAAGAACGTGGACTCCAAC
GTCAAAGG
[49 nt withheld, positions 9249-9297]
T
[91 nt withheld, positions 9299-9389]
G
[124 nt withheld, positions 9391-9514]
CCCATTCGCCATTCAGGCTGCGCAACTGTTGGGAAGGGCGATCGGTGCGGGCCTCTTCGCTATTACGCCA
GCTGGCGAAAGGGGGATGTGCTGCAAGGCGATTAAGTTGGGTAACGCCAGGGTTTTCCCAGTCACGACGT
TGTAAAACGACGGCCAGTGAGCGCGCGTAATACGACTCACTATAGGGCGAATTGGGGCTAACCCTAGAAA
GATAGTCTGCGTAAAATTGACGCATGCATTCTTGAAATATTGCTCTCTCTTTCTAAATAGCGCGAATCCG
TCGCTGTGCATTTAGGACATCTCAGTCGCCGCTTGGAGCTCCCGTGAGGCGTGCTTGTCAATGCGGTAAG
TGTCACTGATTTTGAACTATAACGACCGCGTGAGTCAAAATGACGCATGATTATCTTTTACGTGACTTTT
AAGATTTAACTCATACGATAATTATATTGTTATTTCATGTTCTACTTACGTGATAACTTATTATATATAT
ATTTTCTTGTTATAGATATCAACTAGAATACGCGTAAGGATCTGCGATCGCTCCGGTGCCCGTCAGTGGG
CAGAGCGCACATCGCCCACAGTCCCCGAGAAGTTGGGGGGAGGGGTCGGCAATTGAACGGGTGCCTAGAG
AAGGTGGCGCGGGGTAAACTGGGAAAGTGATGTCGTGTACTGGCTCCGCCTTTTTCCCGAGGGTGGGGGA
GAACCGTATATAAGTGCAGTAGTCGCCGTGAACGTTCTTTTTCGCAACGGGTTTGCCGCCAGAACACAGC
TGAAGCTTCGAGGGGCTCGCATCTCTCCTTCACGCGCCCGCCGCCCTACCTGAGGCCGCCATCCACGCCG
GTTGAGTCGCGTTCTGCCGCCTCCCGCCTGTGGTGCCTCCTGAACTGCGTCCGCCGTCTAGGTAAGTTTA
AAGCTCAGGTCGAGACCGGGCCTTTGTCCGGCGCTCCCTTGGAGCCTACCTAGACTCAGCCGGCTCTCCA
CGCTTTGCCTGACCCTGCTTGCTCAACTCTACGTCTTTGTTTCGTTTTCTGTTCTGCGCCGTTACAGATC
CAAGCTGTGACCGGCGCCTACTCTAGAGCTAGCGAATTCGCCGCCACCATGCCTAAGAAAAAGAGGAAGG
TGAGCGGCCGCGGAGTTCAGGTGGAAACCATCTCCCCAGGAGACGGGCGCACCTTCCCCAAGCGCGGCCA
GACCTGCGTGGTGCACTACACCGGGATGCTTGAAGATGGAAAGAAAGTTGATTCCTCCCGGGACAGAAAC
AAGCCCTTTAAGTTTATGCTAGGCAAGCAGGAGGTGATCCGAGGCTGGGAAGAAGGGGTTGCCCAGATGA
GTGTGGGTCAGAGAGCCAAACTGACTATATCTCCAGATTATGCCTATGGTGCCACTGGGCACCCAGGCAT
CATCCCACCACATGCCACTCTCGTCTTCGATGTGGAGCTTCTAAAACTGGAAGGGGGTGGTGGAAGCGGA
GGTGGAGGATCAGGAGGAGGAGGTAGCATGGATGCTAAGTCACTAACTGCCTGGTCCCGGACACTGGTGA
CCTTCAAGGATGTATTTGTGGACTTCACCAGGGAGGAGTGGAAGCTGCTGGACACTGCTCAGCAGATCGT
GTACAGAAATGTGATGCTGGAGAACTATAAGAACCTGGTTTCCTTGGGTTATCAGCTTACTAAGCCAGAT
GTGATCCTCCGGTTGGAGAAGGGAGAAGAGCCC
